Addgene plasmid #52173: pChlr-8NQ
Purpose: Encodes module 8 with amino acids 12N-16Q for recognition of nt 1U
Depositing lab: Huimin Zhao. Depositing organization: University of Illinois at Urbana-Champaign. Publication: Modular assembly of designer PUF proteins for specific post-transcriptional regulation of endogenous RNA. Abil Z, Denard CA, Zhao H. J Biol Eng. 2014 Mar 1;8(1):7. 10.1186/1754-1611-8-7 PubMed 24581042.
Backbone
  Vector backbone: pChlr-pNEB193
  Backbone manufacturer: New England Biolabs
  Backbone size w/o insert (bp): 2280
  Total vector size (bp): 2336
  Modifications to backbone: Replaced the original ampicillin resistance gene Bla with the chloramphenicol resistance gene Cam from pACYC (New England Biolabs) using the Gibson Assembly method.
  Vector type: Bacterial Expression
Growth in bacteria
  Bacterial resistance: Chloramphenicol, 25 μg/mL
  Growth temperature: 37°C
  Growth strain: Top10
  Copy number: High Copy
Gene/Insert
  Gene/Insert name: Pumilio homology domain amino acids 284-319 (alt name: PUM-HD module 8)
  Species: H. sapiens (human)
  Insert size (bp): 36
  GenBank ID: D43951
  Entrez Gene: PUM1 (a.k.a. HSPUM, NEDMSF, PUMH, PUMH1, PUML1, SCA47)
  Cloning method: Unknown
  Sequencing primers: 5′ M13 For; 3′ M13 Rev
Terms and licenses: Academic/Nonprofit Terms; Industry Terms: Not Available to Industry
How to cite: pChlr-8NQ was a gift from Huimin Zhao (Addgene plasmid # 52173 ; http://n2t.net/addgene:52173 ; RRID:Addgene_52173)
