[The description below was written by a language model from this plasmid's Addgene catalogue record and pLannotate feature annotations shown in this document.]
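Description:
pChlr-8NQ is a small (about 2.3 kb), high-copy bacterial plasmid that serves as a part-donor in a library for the modular assembly of designer PUF (Pumilio/FBF) RNA-binding proteins. Its backbone, pChlr-pNEB193, is a pUC-type cloning vector derived from pNEB193 in which the original ampicillin resistance gene was replaced by Gibson assembly with the chloramphenicol acetyltransferase gene from pACYC. The feature table shows this cat gene with its own promoter, a ColE1/pUC-family origin of replication, and the usual remnants of the lacZα cloning region: lac promoter, operator, CAP binding site, a lacZα fragment and a short lacI fragment. A partial bom sequence is also annotated. Propagation is in E. coli under chloramphenicol selection.

The insert encodes a single repeat, module 8, of the human PUM1 Pumilio homology domain (amino acids 284–319 of the domain). It carries asparagine at position 12 and glutamine at position 16 of the repeat, a combination that specifies recognition of uracil, here nucleotide 1 of the target RNA. The automated annotation labels this roughly 110 bp segment as a PUM2 fragment, most likely because of the close similarity between the two human Pumilio paralogues, whereas the catalogue entry assigns it to PUM1. The listed insert size of 36 appears to correspond to the residue count rather than base pairs. The module lies within the lacZα region on the opposite strand to the lac promoter, so although the plasmid is catalogued as a bacterial expression vector, it appears to act as a storage clone. Individual repeat modules of defined base specificity can be combined from such clones into full eight-repeat PUF domains for post-transcriptional regulation of chosen endogenous RNAs. The record does not state the cloning method.
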