Features (pLannotate 1.2.2; 10 found; start..end, strand, type, name):
     94..750     -  CDS            cat: CAT_ECOLX - Experimental evidence at protein level: Swiss-Prot protein existence level 1. This enzyme is an effector of chloramphenicol resistance in bacteria. From Escherichia coli. This protein is used as a marker in many commonly used cloning vectors, such as pACYC184.
    751..853     -  promoter       cat promoter: promoter of the E. coli cat gene encoding chloramphenicol acetyltransferase
    946..986     +  misc_feature   bom (fragment): basis of mobility region from pBR322
    992..1149    -  CDS            lacZα (fragment): LacZα fragment of β-galactosidase; lacZ fragment
   1162..1272    +  CDS            PUM2 (fragment): PUM2_HUMAN - Also known as KIAA0235, PUMH2. Experimental evidence at protein level: Swiss-Prot protein existence level 1. Sequence-specific RNA-binding protein that acts as a post- transcriptional repressor by binding the 3'-UTR of mRNA targets. Binds to an RNA consensus sequence, the Pumilio Response Element (PRE), 5'- UGUANAUA-3', that is related to the Nanos Response Element (NRE) (, PubMed:21397187). Mediates post-transcriptional repression of transcripts via different mechanisms: acts via direct recruitment of the CCR4-POP2-NOT deadenylase leading to translational inhibition and mRNA degr
   1322..1338    -  protein_bind   lac operator: The lac repressor binds to the lac operator to inhibit transcription in E. coli. This inhibition can be relieved by adding lactose or isopropyl-β-D-thiogalactopyranoside (IPTG). lac repressor encoded by lacI
   1346..1376    -  promoter       lac promoter: promoter for the E. coli lac operon
   1391..1412    -  protein_bind   CAP binding site: CAP binding activates transcription in the presence of cAMP. E. coli catabolite activator protein
   1425..1517    -  CDS            lacI (fragment): lac repressor; lacI; The lac repressor binds to the lac operator to inhibit transcription in E. coli. This inhibition can be relieved by adding lactose or isopropyl-β-D-thiogalactopyranoside (IPTG).
   1700..2288    -  rep_origin     ori: high-copy-number ColE1/pMB1/pBR322/pUC origin of replication
>Addgene plasmid #52173 | pChlr-8NQ | depositor full sequence | sequence record 80998 | pChlr-8NQ sequence 2336 bps
CTTTCGAATTTCTGCCATTCATCCGCTTATTATCACTTATTCAGGCGTAGCACCAGGCGTTTAAGGGCAC
CAATAACTGCCTTAAAAAAATTACGCCCCGCCCTGCCACTCATCGCAGTACTGTTGTAATTCATTAAGCA
TTCTGCCGACATGGAAGCCATCACAGACGGCATGATGAACCTGAATCGCCAGCGGCATCAGCACCTTGTC
GCCTTGCGTATAATATTTGCCCATAGTGAAAACGGGGGCGAAGAAGTTGTCCATATTGGCCACGTTTAAA
TCAAAACTGGTGAAACTCACCCAGGGATTGGCTGAGACGAAAAACATATTCTCAATAAACCCTTTAGGGA
AATAGGCCAGGTTTTCACCGTAACACGCCACATCTTGCGAATATATGTGTAGAAACTGCCGGAAATCGTC
GTGGTATTCACTCCAGAGCGATGAAAACGTTTCAGTTTGCTCATGGAAAACGGTGTAACAAGGGTGAACA
CTATCCCATATCACCAGCTCACCGTCTTTCATTGCCATACGGAACTCCGGATGAGCATTCATCAGGCGGG
CAAGAATGTGAATAAAGGCCGGATAAAACTTGTGCTTATTTTTCTTTACGGTCTTTAAAAAGGCCGTAAT
ATCCAGCTGAACGGTCTGGTTATAGGTACATTGAGCAACTGACTGAAATGCCTCAAAATGTTCTTTACGA
TGCCATTGGGATATATCAACGGTGGTATATCCAGTGATTTTTTTCTCCATTTTAGCTTCCTTAGCTCCTG
AAAATCTCGATAACTCAAAAAATACGCCCGGTAGTGATCTTATTTCATTATGGTGAAAGTTGGAACCTCT
TACGTGCCGATCAACGTCTCATTTTCGCCAAAAGTTGGCCCAGGGCTTCCCGGTATCAACAGGGACACCA
GGATTTATTTATTCTGCGAAGTGATCTTCCGTCACAAATACCGCACAGATGCGTAAGGAGAAAATACCGC
ATCAGGCGCCATTCGCCATTCAGGCTGCGCAACTGTTGGGAAGGGCGATCGGTGCGGGCCTCTTCGCTAT
TACGCCAGCTGGCGAAAGGGGGATGTGCTGCAAGGCGATTAAGTTGGGTAACGCCAGGGTTTTCCCAGTC
ACGACGTTGTAAAACGACGGCCAGTGAATTCGAGCTCGGTCTCAGCCTTATACACCATGATGAAGGACCA
GTATGCCAACTACGTGGTCCAGAAGATGATTGACGTGGCGGAGCCAGGCCAGCGGAAGATCGTCATGCAT
AAGATCCGACCCAGAGACCAAGCTTGGCGTAATCATGGTCATAGCTGTTTCCTGTGTGAAATTGTTATCC
GCTCACAATTCCACACAACATACGAGCCGGAAGCATAAAGTGTAAAGCCTGGGGTGCCTAATGAGTGAGC
TAACTCACATTAATTGCGTTGCGCTCACTGCCCGCTTTCCAGTCGGGAAACCTGTCGTGCCAGCTGCATT
AATGAATCGGCCAACGCGCGGGGAGAGGCGGTTTGCGTATTGGGCGCTCTTCCGCTTCCTCGCTCACTGA
CTCGCTGCGCTCGGTCGTTCGGCTGCGGCGAGCGGTATCAGCTCACTCAAAGGCGGTAATACGGTTATCC
ACAGAATCAGGGGATAACGCAGGAAAGAACATGTGAGCAAAAGGCCAGCAAAAGGCCAGGAACCGTAAAA
AGGCCGCGTTGCTGGCGTTTTTCCATAGGCTCCGCCCCCCTGACGAGCATCACAAAAATCGACGCTCAAG
TCAGAGGTGGCGAAACCCGACAGGACTATAAAGATACCAGGCGTTTCCCCCTGGAAGCTCCCTCGTGCGC
TCTCCTGTTCCGACCCTGCCGCTTACCGGATACCTGTCCGCCTTTCTCCCTTCGGGAAGCGTGGCGCTTT
CTCAAAGCTCACGCTGTAGGTATCTCAGTTCGGTGTAGGTCGTTCGCTCCAAGCTGGGCTGTGTGCACGA
ACCCCCCGTTCAGCCCGACCGCTGCGCCTTATCCGGTAACTATCGTCTTGAGTCCAACCCGGTAAGACAC
GACTTATCGCCACTGGCAGCAGCCACTGGTAACAGGATTAGCAGAGCGAGGTATGTAGGCGGTGCTACAG
AGTTCTTGAAGTGGTGGCCTAACTACGGCTACACTAGAAGAACAGTATTTGGTATCTGCGCTCTGCTGAA
GCCAGTTACCTTCGGAAAAAGAGTTGGTAGCTCTTGATCCGGCAAACAAACCACCGCTGGTAGCGGTGGT
TTTTTTGTTTGCAAGCAGCAGATTACGCGCAGAAAAAAAGGATCTCAAGAAGATCCTTTGATCTTTTCTA
CGGGGTCTGACGCTCAGTGGAACGAA
