>Addgene plasmid #52173 | pChlr-8NQ | depositor partial sequence | sequence record 80781 | M13F(-40)
GGTCTCAGCCTTATACACCATGATGAAGGACCAGTATGCCAACTACGTGGTCCAGAAGATGATTGACGTG
GCGGAGCCAGGCCAGCGGAAGATCGTCATGCATAAGATCCGACCCAGAGACCAAGCTTGGCGTAATCATG
GTCATAGCTGTTTCCTGTGTGAAATTGTTATCCGCTCACAATTCCACACAACATACGAGCCGGAAGCATA
AAGTGTAAAGCCTGGGGTGCCTAATGAGTGAGCTAACTCACATTAATTGCGTTGC
