>Addgene plasmid #52173 | pChlr-8NQ | addgene partial sequence | sequence record 89964 | M13pUC-Fwd 5'-CCCAGTCACGACGTTGTAAAACG-3'
CGAGCTCGGTCTCAGCCTTATACACCATGATGAAGGACCAGTATGCCAACTACGTGGTCCAGAAGATGAT
TGACGTGGCGGAGCCAGGCCAGCGGAAGATCGTCATGCATAAGATCCGACCCAGAGACCAAGCTTGGCGT
AATCATGGTCATAGCTGTTTCCTGTGTGAAATTGTTATCCGCTCACAATTCCACACAACATACGAGCCGG
AAGCATAAAGTGTAAAGCCTGGGGTGCCTAATGAGTGAGCTAACTCACATTAATTGCGTTGCGCTCACTG
CCCGCTTTCCAGTCGGGAAACCTGTCGTGCCAGCTGCATTAATGAATCGGCCAACGCGCGGGGAGAGGCG
GTTTGCGTATTGGGCGCTCTTCCGCTTCCTCGCTCACTGACTCGCTGCGCTCGGTCGTTCGGCTGCGGCG
AGCGGTATCAGCTCACTCAAAGGCGGTAATACGGTTATCCACAGAATCAGGGGATAACGCAGGAAAGAAC
ATGTGAGCAAAAGGCCAGCAAAAGGCCAGGAACCGTAAAAAGGCCGCGTTGCTGGCGTTTTTCCATAGGC
TCCGCCCCCCTGACGAGCATCACAAAAATCGACGCTCAAGTCAGAGGTGGTGAAACCCGACAGGACTATA
AAGATACCAGGCGTTTCCCCCTGGAAGCTCCCTCGTGCGCTCTCCTGTTCCGACCCTGCCGCTTACCGGA
TACCTGTCCGCCTTTCTCCCTTCGGGAAGCGTGGCGCTTTCTCATAGCTCACGCTGTAGGTATCTCAGTT
CGGTGTAGGTCGTTCGCTCCAAGCTGGGCTGTGTGCACGAACC
